Addgene plasmid #85457: SHP2(WT)@pLKO-Trex-SBP
Purpose: Gene expression
Depositing lab: Darrin Stuart. Depositing organization: Novartis Institutes for Biomedical Research, Inc. Publication: Allosteric inhibition of SHP2 phosphatase inhibits cancers driven by receptor tyrosine kinases. Chen YN, LaMarche MJ, Chan HM, Fekkes P, Garcia-Fortanet J, Acker MG, Antonakos B, Chen CH, Chen Z, Cooke VG, Dobson JR, Deng Z, Fei F, Firestone B, Fodor M, Fridrich C, Gao H, Grunenfelder D, Hao HX, Jacob J, Ho S, Hsiao K, Kang ZB, Karki R, Kato M, Larrow J, La Bonte LR, Lenoir F, Liu G, Liu S, Majumdar D, Meyer MJ, Palermo M, Perez L, Pu M, Price E, Quinn C, Shakya S, Shultz MD, Slisz J, Venkatesan K, Wang P, Warmuth M, Williams S, Yang G, Yuan J, Zhang JH, Zhu P, Ramsey T, Keen NJ, Sellers WR, Stams T, Fortin PD. Nature. 2016 Jul 7;535(7610):148-52. 10.1038/nature18621 PubMed 27362227.
Backbone
  Vector backbone: pLKO-trex-SBP-DEST-Neo
  Backbone size w/o insert (bp): 9600
  Total vector size (bp): 11700
  Vector type: Mammalian Expression, Lentiviral
  Selectable markers: Neomycin (select with G418)
Growth in bacteria
  Bacterial resistance: Ampicillin, 100 μg/mL
  Growth temperature: 37°C
  Growth strain: NEB Stable
  Copy number: Unknown
Gene/Insert
  Gene/Insert name: SHP2 (alt name: PTPN11)
  Species: H. sapiens (human)
  Insert size (bp): 2200
  Entrez Gene: PTPN11 (a.k.a. BPTP3, CFC, JMML, METCDS, NS1, PTP-1D, PTP2C, SH-PTP2, SH-PTP3, SHP2)
  Promoter: RSV
  Tag / fusion protein: SBP Tag (N terminal on backbone)
  Cloning method: Gateway Cloning
  Sequencing primers: 5′ ATGACATCGCGGAGATGGTTTCACC; 3′ TCATCTGAAACTTTTCTGCTGTTGC
Terms and licenses: Academic/Nonprofit Terms; Industry Terms: Not Available to Industry
How to cite: SHP2(WT)@pLKO-Trex-SBP was a gift from Darrin Stuart (Addgene plasmid # 85457 ; http://n2t.net/addgene:85457 ; RRID:Addgene_85457)
