[The description below was written by a language model from this plasmid's Addgene catalogue record and pLannotate feature annotations shown in this document.]
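Description:
SHP2(WT)@pLKO-Trex-SBP is a third-generation-style, self-inactivating HIV-1 lentiviral expression plasmid of about 11.7 kb, made by Gateway recombination of wild-type human SHP2 (PTPN11) into the pLKO-trex-SBP-DEST-Neo destination backbone. It is propagated in E. coli through a high-copy ColE1/pUC origin with ampicillin resistance, and also carries an f1 origin and an SV40 origin. The viral genome is transcribed from an RSV promoter fused to a truncated 5' LTR. It contains the Ψ packaging signal, RRE, cPPT/CTS elements and a ΔU3 3' LTR followed by an SV40 polyadenylation signal. The catalogue lists RSV as the promoter, but the feature table indicates that RSV drives genomic RNA production in packaging cells rather than expression of the insert.

The PTPN11 coding sequence lies between attB1 and attB2 sites, downstream of a CMV enhancer/promoter followed by tet operator sequences. This is a T-REx-type arrangement, in which a full-strength CMV promoter is held off by bound Tet repressor and derepressed by tetracycline or doxycycline. An N-terminal streptavidin-binding peptide (SBP) tag supplied by the backbone precedes the insert, along with a short annotated fragment of a FLAG-type epitope, allowing affinity capture of the protein on streptavidin. A second cassette within the same provirus uses the human PGK promoter and a rabbit β-globin intron to express tetR, followed by an EMCV IRES and a neomycin resistance gene. Transduced cells therefore carry both the repressor and a G418 selection marker from a single vector. The stated purpose is simply gene expression. The design supports stable, inducible expression of tagged wild-type SHP2 in mammalian cells, and the associated publication concerns allosteric SHP2 inhibition in receptor tyrosine kinase-driven cancers.
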