Features (pLannotate 1.2.2; 40 found; start..end, strand, type, name):
     96..558     +  misc_feature   IRES: internal ribosome entry site (IRES) of the encephalomyocarditis virus (EMCV)
    570..1359    +  CDS            NeoR/KanR (fragment): aminoglycoside phosphotransferase from Tn5; aph(3')-II (or nptII); confers resistance to neomycin, kanamycin, and G418 (Geneticin®)
   1360..1392    +  CDS            PuroR (fragment): puromycin N-acetyltransferase; pac from Streptomyces; confers resistance to puromycin
   1435..1518    +  CDS            nef (fragment): NEF_HV1Z2 - Experimental evidence at protein level: Swiss-Prot protein existence level 1. Extracellular Nef protein targets CD4(+) T-lymphocytes for apoptosis by interacting with CXCR4 surface receptors. From Human immunodeficiency virus type 1 group M subtype D (isolate Z2/CDC-Z34) (HIV-1).
   1520..1753    +  LTR            3' LTR (ΔU3): self-inactivating 3' long terminal repeat (LTR) from HIV-1
   1825..1946    +  polyA_signal   SV40 poly(A) signal: SV40 polyadenylation signal
   1986..2121    +  rep_origin     SV40 ori: SV40 origin of replication
   2142..2160    -  promoter       T7 promoter: promoter for bacteriophage T7 RNA polymerase
   2168..2323    +  CDS            lacZα (fragment): LacZα fragment of β-galactosidase; lacZ fragment
   2328..2756    +  rep_origin     f1 ori (sequence partly withheld): f1 bacteriophage origin of replication; arrow indicates direction of (+) strand synthesis
   2809..2913    +  promoter       AmpR promoter: bla
   2914..3774    +  CDS            AmpR: β-lactamase; bla; confers resistance to ampicillin, carbenicillin, and related antibiotics
   3945..4533    +  rep_origin     ori: high-copy-number ColE1/pMB1/pBR322/pUC origin of replication
   4716..4808    +  CDS            lacI (fragment): lac repressor; lacI; The lac repressor binds to the lac operator to inhibit transcription in E. coli. This inhibition can be relieved by adding lactose or isopropyl-β-D-thiogalactopyranoside (IPTG).
   4821..4842    +  protein_bind   CAP binding site: CAP binding activates transcription in the presence of cAMP. E. coli catabolite activator protein
   4857..4887    +  promoter       lac promoter: promoter for the E. coli lac operon
   4891..4913    +  protein_bind   lac operator (fragment): The lac repressor binds to the lac operator to inhibit transcription in E. coli. This inhibition can be relieved by adding lactose or isopropyl-β-D-thiogalactopyranoside (IPTG). lac repressor encoded by lacI
   4956..4974    +  promoter       T3 promoter: promoter for bacteriophage T3 RNA polymerase
   5002..5228    +  promoter       RSV promoter: Rous sarcoma virus enhancer/promoter
   5229..5409    +  LTR            5' LTR (truncated): truncated 5' long terminal repeat (LTR) from HIV-1
   5456..5581    +  misc_feature   HIV-1 Ψ: packaging signal of human immunodeficiency virus type 1
   5565..5903    +  CDS            HIV-1 gag (fragment): gag protein from human immunodeficiency virus 1; gag
   6032..6265    +  misc_feature   RRE: The Rev response element (RRE) of HIV-1 allows for Rev-dependent mRNA export from the nucleus to the cytoplasm.
   6642..6742    +  CDS            Rev (fragment): human immunodeficiency virus 1 (HIV-1) Rev protein; rev; enhances nuclear export of unspliced and incompletely spliced viral mRNAs
   6792..6909    +  misc_feature   cPPT/CTS: central polypurine tract and central termination sequence of HIV-1
   6992..7371    +  enhancer       CMV enhancer: human cytomegalovirus immediate early enhancer
   7372..7575    +  promoter       CMV promoter: human cytomegalovirus (CMV) immediate early promoter
   7577..7596    +  promoter       PLtetO-1 promoter (fragment): modified phage lambda PL promoter with tet operator sites (Lutz and Bujard, 1997)
   7598..7617    +  promoter       PLtetO-1 promoter (fragment): modified phage lambda PL promoter with tet operator sites (Lutz and Bujard, 1997)
   7625..7658    +  promoter       TRE3GV promoter (fragment): 3rd-generation Tet-responsive promoter that can be activated by binding of Tet-On® 3G, optimized for retroviral and lentiviral vectors
   7682..7795    +  CDS            SBP: streptavidin-binding peptide selected from a peptide library; binds streptavidin with nanomolar affinity (Keefe et al., 2001)
   7796..7820    +  CDS            3xFLAG (fragment): three tandem FLAG® epitope tags
   7832..7856    +  protein_bind   attB1: mutant version of attB; recombination site for the Gateway® BP reaction BP Clonase™
   7859..9637    +  CDS            PTPN11 (sequence withheld): PTN11_HUMAN - Also known as PTP2C, SHPTP2. Experimental evidence at protein level: Swiss-Prot protein existence level 1. Acts downstream of various receptor and cytoplasmic protein tyrosine kinases to participate in the signal transduction from the cell surface to the nucleus (PubMed:10655584, PubMed:18559669, PubMed:18829466, PubMed:26742426, PubMed:28074573). Positively regulates MAPK signal transduction pathway (PubMed:28074573). Dephosphorylates GAB1, ARHGAP35 and EGFR (PubMed:28074573). Dephosphorylates ROCK2 at 'Tyr-722' resulting in stimulation of its RhoA binding activity (PubMed:18559
   9642..9666    -  protein_bind   attB2: mutant version of attB; recombination site for the Gateway® BP reaction BP Clonase™
   9722..9839    +  misc_feature   cPPT/CTS: central polypurine tract and central termination sequence of HIV-1
   9888..10398   +  promoter       hPGK promoter: human phosphoglycerate kinase 1 promoter
  10407..10979   +  intron         β-globin intron: intron from rabbit β-globin gene
  11034..11052   +  promoter       T7 promoter: promoter for bacteriophage T7 RNA polymerase
  11063..11683   +  CDS            tetR: TETR2_ECOLX - Experimental evidence at protein level: Swiss-Prot protein existence level 1. TetR is the repressor of the tetracycline resistance element; its N-terminal region forms a helix-turn-helix structure and binds DNA. Binding of tetracycline to TetR reduces the repressor affinity for the tetracycline resistance gene (tetA) promoter operator sites. From Escherichia coli.
>Addgene plasmid #85457 | SHP2(WT)@pLKO-Trex-SBP | addgene full sequence | sequence record 171379 | Addgene NGS Result
CCCCCTAACGTTACTGGCCGAAGCCGCTTGGAATAAGGCCGGTGTGCGTTTGTCTATATGTTATTTTCCA
CCATATTGCCGTCTTTTGGCAATGTGAGGGCCCGGAAACCTGGCCCTGTCTTCTTGACGAGCATTCCTAG
GGGTCTTTCCCCTCTCGCCAAAGGAATGCAAGGTCTGTTGAATGTCGTGAAGGAAGCAGTTCCTCTGGAA
GCTTCTTGAAGACAAACAACGTCTGTAGCGACCCTTTGCAGGCAGCGGAACCCCCCACCTGGCGACAGGT
GCCTCTGCGGCCAAAAGCCACGTGTATAAGATACACCTGCAAAGGCGGCACAACCCCAGTGCCACGTTGT
GAGTTGGATAGTTGTGGAAAGAGTCAAATGGCTCTCCTCAAGCGTATTCAACAAGGGGCTGAAGGATGCC
CAGAAGGTACCCCATTGTATGGGATCTGATCTGGGGCCTCGGTGCACATGCTTTACATGTGTTTAGTCGA
GGTTAAAAAAACGTCTAGGCCCCCCGAACCACGGGGACGTGGTTTTCCTTTGAAAAACACGATGATAAGG
ATCCATGGCTGAACAAGATGGATTGCACGCAGGTTCTCCGGCCGCTTGGGTGGAGAGGCTATTCGGCTAT
GACTGGGCACAACAGACAATCGGCTGCTCTGATGCCGCCGTGTTCCGGCTGTCAGCGCAGGGGCGCCCGG
TTCTTTTTGTCAAGACCGACCTGTCCGGTGCCCTGAATGAACTGCAGGACGAGGCAGCGCGGCTATCGTG
GCTGGCCACGACGGGCGTTCCTTGCGCAGCTGTGCTCGACGTTGTCACTGAAGCGGGAAGGGACTGGCTG
CTATTGGGCGAAGTGCCGGGGCAGGATCTCCTGTCATCTCACCTTGCTCCTGCCGAGAAAGTATCCATCA
TGGCTGATGCAATGCGGCGGCTGCATACGCTTGATCCGGCTACCTGCCCATTCGACCACCAAGCGAAACA
TCGCATCGAGCGAGCACGTACTCGGATGGAAGCCGGTCTTGTCGATCAGGATGATCTGGACGAAGAGCAT
CAGGGGCTCGCGCCAGCCGAACTGTTCGCCAGGCTCAAGGCGCGCATGCCCGACGGCGAGGATCTCGTCG
TGACCCATGGCGATGCCTGCTTGCCGAATATCATGGTGGAAAATGGCCGCTTTTCTGGATTCATCGACTG
TGGCCGGCTGGGTGTGGCGGACCGCTATCAGGACATAGCGTTGGCTACCCGTGATATTGCTGAAGAGCTT
GGCGGCGAATGGGCTGACCGCTTCCTCGTGCTTTACGGTATCGCCGCTCCCGATTCGCAGCGCATCGCCT
TCTATCGCCTTCTTGACGAGTTCTTCTGAACCTGGTGCATGACCCGCAAGCCCGGTGCCTGACGCCCGCC
CCACGACCCGCAGCGCCCGACCGAAAGGAGCGCACGACCCCATGCATCGGTACCTTTAAGACCAATGACT
TACAAGGCAGCTGTAGATCTTAGCCACTTTTTAAAAGAAAAGGGGGGACTGGAAGGGCTAATTCACTCCC
AACGAAGACAAGATCTGCTTTTTGCTTGTACTGGGTCTCTCTGGTTAGACCAGATCTGAGCCTGGGAGCT
CTCTGGCTAACTAGGGAACCCACTGCTTAAGCCTCAATAAAGCTTGCCTTGAGTGCTTCAAGTAGTGTGT
GCCCGTCTGTTGTGTGACTCTGGTAACTAGAGATCCCTCAGACCCTTTTAGTCAGTGTGGAAAATCTCTA
GCAGTAGTAGTTCATGTCATCTTATTATTCAGTATTTATAACTTGCAAAGAAATGAATATCAGAGAGTGA
GAGGAACTTGTTTATTGCAGCTTATAATGGTTACAAATAAAGCAATAGCATCACAAATTTCACAAATAAA
GCATTTTTTTCACTGCATTCTAGTTGTGGTTTGTCCAAACTCATCAATGTATCTTATCATGTCTGGCTCT
AGCTATCCCGCCCCTAACTCCGCCCATCCCGCCCCTAACTCCGCCCAGTTCCGCCCATTCTCCGCCCCAT
GGCTGACTAATTTTTTTTATTTATGCAGAGGCCGAGGCCGCCTCGGCCTCTGAGCTATTCCAGAAGTAGT
GAGGAGGCTTTTTTGGAGGCCTAGGGACGTACCCAATTCGCCCTATAGTGAGTCGTATTACGCGCGCTCA
CTGGCCGTCGTTTTACAACGTCGTGACTGGGAAAACCCTGGCGTTACCCAACTTAATCGCCTTGCAGCAC
ATCCCCCTTTCGCCAGCTGGCGTAATAGCGAAGAGGCCCGCACCGATCGCCCTTCCCAACAGTTGCGCAG
CCTGAATGGCGAATGGG
[124 nt withheld, positions 2328-2451]
C
[91 nt withheld, positions 2453-2543]
A
[49 nt withheld, positions 2545-2593]
CCTTTGACGTTGGAGTCCACGTTCTTT
[37 nt withheld, positions 2621-2657]
ACCCTATCTCGGTCTATTCTTTTGATTTATAAGGGATTTTGCCGATTTCGGCCTATTGGTTAAAAAATGA
GCTGATTTAACAAAAATTTAACGCGAATTTTAACAAAATATTAACGCTTACAATTTAGGTGGCACTTTTC
GGGGAAATGTGCGCGGAACCCCTATTTGTTTATTTTTCTAAATACATTCAAATATGTATCCGCTCATGAG
ACAATAACCCTGATAAATGCTTCAATAATATTGAAAAAGGAAGAGTATGAGTATTCAACATTTCCGTGTC
GCCCTTATTCCCTTTTTTGCGGCATTTTGCCTTCCTGTTTTTGCTCACCCAGAAACGCTGGTGAAAGTAA
AAGATGCTGAAGATCAGTTGGGTGCACGAGTGGGTTACATCGAACTGGATCTCAACAGCGGTAAGATCCT
TGAGAGTTTTCGCCCCGAAGAACGTTTTCCAATGATGAGCACTTTTAAAGTTCTGCTATGTGGCGCGGTA
TTATCCCGTATTGACGCCGGGCAAGAGCAACTCGGTCGCCGCATACACTATTCTCAGAATGACTTGGTTG
AGTACTCACCAGTCACAGAAAAGCATCTTACGGATGGCATGACAGTAAGAGAATTATGCAGTGCTGCCAT
AACCATGAGTGATAACACTGCGGCCAACTTACTTCTGACAACGATCGGAGGACCGAAGGAGCTAACCGCT
TTTTTGCACAACATGGGGGATCATGTAACTCGCCTTGATCGTTGGGAACCGGAGCTGAATGAAGCCATAC
CAAACGACGAGCGTGACACCACGATGCCTGTAGCAATGGCAACAACGTTGCGCAAACTATTAACTGGCGA
ACTACTTACTCTAGCTTCCCGGCAACAATTAATAGACTGGATGGAGGCGGATAAAGTTGCAGGACCACTT
CTGCGCTCGGCCCTTCCGGCTGGCTGGTTTATTGCTGATAAATCTGGAGCCGGTGAGCGTGGGTCTCGCG
GTATCATTGCAGCACTGGGGCCAGATGGTAAGCCCTCCCGTATCGTAGTTATCTACACGACGGGGAGTCA
GGCAACTATGGATGAACGAAATAGACAGATCGCTGAGATAGGTGCCTCACTGATTAAGCATTGGTAACTG
TCAGACCAAGTTTACTCATATATACTTTAGATTGATTTAAAACTTCATTTTTAATTTAAAAGGATCTAGG
TGAAGATCCTTTTTGATAATCTCATGACCAAAATCCCTTAACGTGAGTTTTCGTTCCACTGAGCGTCAGA
CCCCGTAGAAAAGATCAAAGGATCTTCTTGAGATCCTTTTTTTCTGCGCGTAATCTGCTGCTTGCAAACA
AAAAAACCACCGCTACCAGCGGTGGTTTGTTTGCCGGATCAAGAGCTACCAACTCTTTTTCCGAAGGTAA
CTGGCTTCAGCAGAGCGCAGATACCAAATACTGTTCTTCTAGTGTAGCCGTAGTTAGGCCACCACTTCAA
GAACTCTGTAGCACCGCCTACATACCTCGCTCTGCTAATCCTGTTACCAGTGGCTGCTGCCAGTGGCGAT
AAGTCGTGTCTTACCGGGTTGGACTCAAGACGATAGTTACCGGATAAGGCGCAGCGGTCGGGCTGAACGG
GGGGTTCGTGCACACAGCCCAGCTTGGAGCGAACGACCTACACCGAACTGAGATACCTACAGCGTGAGCT
ATGAGAAAGCGCCACGCTTCCCGAAGGGAGAAAGGCGGACAGGTATCCGGTAAGCGGCAGGGTCGGAACA
GGAGAGCGCACGAGGGAGCTTCCAGGGGGAAACGCCTGGTATCTTTATAGTCCTGTCGGGTTTCGCCACC
TCTGACTTGAGCGTCGATTTTTGTGATGCTCGTCAGGGGGGCGGAGCCTATGGAAAAACGCCAGCAACGC
GGCCTTTTTACGGTTCCTGGCCTTTTGCTGGCCTTTTGCTCACATGTTCTTTCCTGCGTTATCCCCTGAT
TCTGTGGATAACCGTATTACCGCCTTTGAGTGAGCTGATACCGCTCGCCGCAGCCGAACGACCGAGCGCA
GCGAGTCAGTGAGCGAGGAAGCGGAAGAGCGCCCAATACGCAAACCGCCTCTCCCCGCGCGTTGGCCGAT
TCATTAATGCAGCTGGCACGACAGGTTTCCCGACTGGAAAGCGGGCAGTGAGCGCAACGCAATTAATGTG
AGTTAGCTCACTCATTAGGCACCCCAGGCTTTACACTTTATGCTTCCGGCTCGTATGTTGTGTGGAATTG
TGAGCGGATAACAATTTCACACAGGAAACAGCTATGACCATGATTACGCCAAGCGCGCAATTAACCCTCA
CTAAAGGGAACAAAAGCTGGAGCTGCAAGCTTAATGTAGTCTTATGCAATACTCTTGTAGTCTTGCAACA
TGGTAACGATGAGTTAGCAACATGCCTTACAAGGAGAGAAAAAGCACCGTGCATGCCGATTGGTGGAAGT
AAGGTGGTACGATCGTGCCTTATTAGGAAGGCAACAGACGGGTCTGACATGGATTGGACGAACCACTGAA
TTGCCGCATTGCAGAGATATTGTATTTAAGTGCCTAGCTCGATACATAAACGGGTCTCTCTGGTTAGACC
AGATCTGAGCCTGGGAGCTCTCTGGCTAACTAGGGAACCCACTGCTTAAGCCTCAATAAAGCTTGCCTTG
AGTGCTTCAAGTAGTGTGTGCCCGTCTGTTGTGTGACTCTGGTAACTAGAGATCCCTCAGACCCTTTTAG
TCAGTGTGGAAAATCTCTAGCAGTGGCGCCCGAACAGGGACTTGAAAGCGAAAGGGAAACCAGAGGAGCT
CTCTCGACGCAGGACTCGGCTTGCTGAAGCGCGCACGGCAAGAGGCGAGGGGCGGCGACTGGTGAGTACG
CCAAAAATTTTGACTAGCGGAGGCTAGAAGGAGAGAGATGGGTGCGAGAGCGTCAGTATTAAGCGGGGGA
GAATTAGATCGCGATGGGAAAAAATTCGGTTAAGGCCAGGGGGAAAGAAAAAATATAAATTAAAACATAT
AGTATGGGCAAGCAGGGAGCTAGAACGATTCGCAGTTAATCCTGGCCTGTTAGAAACATCAGAAGGCTGT
AGACAAATACTGGGACAGCTACAACCATCCCTTCAGACAGGATCAGAAGAACTTAGATCATTATATAATA
CAGTAGCAACCCTCTATTGTGTGCATCAAAGGATAGAGATAAAAGACACCAAGGAAGCTTTAGACAAGAT
AGAGGAAGAGCAAAACAAAAGTAAGACCACCGCACAGCAAGCGGCCGCGAAGTGAATTATATAAATATAA
AGTAGTAAAAATTGAACCATTAGGAGTAGCACCCACCAAGGCAAAGAGAAGAGTGGTGCAGAGAGAAAAA
AGAGCAGTGGGAATAGGAGCTTTGTTCCTTGGGTTCTTGGGAGCAGCAGGAAGCACTATGGGCGCAGCGT
CAATGACGCTGACGGTACAGGCCAGACAATTATTGTCTGGTATAGTGCAGCAGCAGAACAATTTGCTGAG
GGCTATTGAGGCGCAACAGCATCTGTTGCAACTCACAGTCTGGGGCATCAAGCAGCTCCAGGCAAGAATC
CTGGCTGTGGAAAGATACCTAAAGGATCAACAGCTCCTGGGGATTTGGGGTTGCTCTGGAAAACTCATTT
GCACCACTGCTGTGCCTTGGAATGCTAGTTGGAGTAATAAATCTCTGGAACAGATTTGGAATCACACGAC
CTGGATGGAGTGGGACAGAGAAATTAACAATTACACAAGCTTAATACACTCCTTAATTGAAGAATCGCAA
AACCAGCAAGAAAAGAATGAACAAGAATTATTGGAATTAGATAAATGGGCAAGTTTGTGGAATTGGTTTA
ACATAACAAATTGGCTGTGGTATATAAAATTATTCATAATGATAGTAGGAGGCTTGGTAGGTTTAAGAAT
AGTTTTTGCTGTACTTTCTATAGTGAATAGAGTTAGGCAGGGATATTCACCATTATCGTTTCAGACCCAC
CTCCCAACCCCGAGGGGACCCGACAGGCCCGAAGGAATAGAAGAAGAAGGTGGAGAGAGAGACAGAGACA
GATCCATTCGATTAGTGAACGGATCGGCACTGCGTGCGCCAATTCTGCAGACAAATGGCAGTATTCATCC
ACAATTTTAAAAGAAAAGGGGGGATTGGGGGGTACAGTGCAGGGGAAAGAATAGTAGACATAATAGCAAC
AGACATACAAACTAAAGAATTACAAAAACAAATTACAAAAATTCAAAATTTTCGGGTTTATTACAGGGAC
AGCAGAGATCCAGTTTGGTTAGTACCGGGCCCGCTCTAGAATGTACGGGCCAGATATACGCGTTGACATT
GATTATTGACTAGTTATTAATAGTAATCAATTACGGGGTCATTAGTTCATAGCCCATATATGGAGTTCCG
CGTTACATAACTTACGGTAAATGGCCCGCCTGGCTGACCGCCCAACGACCCCCGCCCATTGACGTCAATA
ATGACGTATGTTCCCATAGTAACGCCAATAGGGACTTTCCATTGACGTCAATGGGTGGAGTATTTACGGT
AAACTGCCCACTTGGCAGTACATCAAGTGTATCATATGCCAAGTACGCCCCCTATTGACGTCAATGACGG
TAAATGGCCCGCCTGGCATTATGCCCAGTACATGACCTTATGGGACTTTCCTACTTGGCAGTACATCTAC
GTATTAGTCATCGCTATTACCATGGTGATGCGGTTTTGGCAGTACATCAATGGGCGTGGATAGCGGTTTG
ACTCACGGGGATTTCCAAGTCTCCACCCCATTGACGTCAATGGGAGTTTGTTTTGGCACCAAAATCAACG
GGACTTTCCAAAATGTCGTAACAACTCCGCCCCATTGACGCAAATGGGCGGTAGGCGTGTACGGTGGGAG
GTCTATATAAGCAGAGCTCTCCCTATCAGTGATAGAGATCTCCCTATCAGTGATAGAGATCGTCGACGAG
CTCGTTTAGTGAACCGTCAGATCGCCTGGAGACGCCATCCACGCTGTTACCGGTATGGACGAGAAGACCA
CCGGCTGGCGGGGCGGCCACGTGGTGGAGGGCCTGGCCGGCGAGCTGGAGCAGCTGCGGGCCAGGCTGGA
GCACCACCCTCAGGGCCAGCGGGAGCCCGATTACAAGGACGACGACGATAAGACGCGTCGATCAACAAGT
TTGTACAAAAAAGCAGGCTCG
[1779 nt withheld, positions 7859-9637]
TGAGACCCAGCTTTCTTGTACAAAGTGGTTGATTAATTAAGGGGAATTCTCGACCTCGAGACAAATGGCA
GTATTCATCCACAATTTTAAAAGAAAAGGGGGGATTGGGGGGTACAGTGCAGGGGAAAGAATAGTAGACA
TAATAGCAACAGACATACAAACTAAAGAATTACAAAAACAAATTACAAAAATTCAAAATTTTCGGGTTTA
TTACAGGGACAGCAGAGATCCACTTTGGCCGCGGCTCGAGGGGGTTGGGGTTGCGCCTTTTCCAAGGCAG
CCCTGGGTTTGCGCAGGGACGCGGCTGCTCTGGGCGTGGTTCCGGGAAACGCAGCGGCGCCGACCCTGGG
TCTCGCACATTCTTCACGTCCGTTCGCAGCGTCACCCGGATCTTCGCCGCTACCCTTGTGGGCCCCCCGG
CGACGCTTCCTGCTCCGCCCCTAAGTCGGGAAGGTTCCTTGCGGTTCGCGGCGTGCCGGACGTGACAAAC
GGAAGCCGCACGTCTCACTAGTACCCTCGCAGACGGACAGCGCCAGGGAGCAATGGCAGCGCGCCGACCG
CGATGGGCTGTGGCCAATAGCGGCTGCTCAGCAGGGCGCGCCGAGAGCAGCGGCCGGGAAGGGGCGGTGC
GGGAGGCGGGGTGTGGGGCGGTAGTGTGGGCCCTGTTCCTGCCCGCGCGGTGTTCCGCATTCTGCAAGCC
TCCGGAGCGCACGTCGGCAGTCGGCTCCCTCGTTGACCGAATCACCGACCTCTCTCCCCAGGGGGATCTG
TGAGTTTGGGGACCCTTGATTGTTCTTTCTTTTTCGCTATTGTAAAATTCATGTTATATGGAGGGGGCAA
AGTTTTCAGGGTGTTGTTTAGAATGGGAAGATGTCCCTTGTATCACCATGGACCCTCATGATAATTTTGT
TTCTTTCACTTTCTACTCTGTTGACAACCATTGTCTCCTCTTATTTTCTTTTCATTTTCTGTAACTTTTT
CGTTAAACTTTAGCTTGCATTTGTAACGAATTTTTAAATTCACTTTTGTTTATTTGTCAGATTGTAAGTA
CTTTCTCTAATCACTTTTTTTTCAAGGCAATCAGGGTATATTATATTGTACTTCAGCACAGTTTTAGAGA
ACAATTGTTATAATTAAATGATAAGGTAGAATATTTCTGCATATAAATTCTGGCTGGCGTGGAAATATTC
TTATTGGTAGAAACAACTACATCCTGGTCATCATCCTGCCTTTCTCTTTATGGTTACAATGATATACACT
GTTTGAGATGAGGATAAAATACTCTGAGTCCAAACCGGGCCCCTCTGCTAACCATGTTCATGCCTTCTTC
TTTTTCCTACAGCTCCTGGGCAACGTGCTGGTTATTGTGCTGTCTCATCATTTTGGCAAAGAATTGTAAT
ACGACTCACTATAGGGCGAATTGATATGTCTAGATTAGATAAAAGTAAAGTGATTAACAGCGCATTAGAG
CTGCTTAATGAGGTCGGAATCGAAGGTTTAACAACCCGTAAACTCGCCCAGAAGCTAGGTGTAGAGCAGC
CTACATTGTATTGGCATGTAAAAAATAAGCGGGCTTTGCTCGACGCCTTAGCCATTGAGATGTTAGATAG
GCACCATACTCACTTTTGCCCTTTAGAAGGGGAAAGCTGGCAAGATTTTTTACGTAATAACGCTAAAAGT
TTTAGATGTGCTTTACTAAGTCATCGCGATGGAGCAAAAGTACATTTAGGTACACGGCCTACAGAAAAAC
AGTATGAAACTCTCGAAAATCAATTAGCCTTTTTATGCCAACAAGGTTTTTCACTAGAGAATGCATTATA
TGCACTCAGCGCTGTGGGGCATTTTACTTTAGGTTGCGTATTGGAAGATCAAGAGCATCAAGTCGCTAAA
GAAGAAAGGGAAACACCTACTACTGATAGTATGCCGCCATTATTACGACAAGCTATCGAATTATTTGATC
ACCAAGGTGCAGAGCCAGCCTTCTTATTCGGCCTTGAATTGATCATATGCGGATTAGAAAAACAACTTAA
ATGTGAAAGTGGGTCCGCGTACAGCGGCTCCCGGGAGTTCTAGGGATCTGCCCCTCTCCCTCCCCC
